>Addgene plasmid #211969 | pKLV2-U6gRNA5(LIN28A_5-4)-PGKpuroBFP-W | addgene full sequence | sequence record 419996 | Addgene NGS Result
GTCAATAATGACGTATGTTCCCATAGTAACGCCAATAGGGACTTTCCATTGACGTCAATGGGTGGAGTAT
TTACGGTAAACTGCCCACTTGGCAGTACATCAAGTGTATCATATGCCAAGTACGCCCCCTATTGACGTCA
ATGACGGTAAATGGCCCGCCTGGCATTATGCCCAGTACATGACCTTATGGGACTTTCCTACTTGGCAGTA
CATCTACGTATTAGTCATCGCTATTACCATGGTGATGCGGTTTTGGCAGTACATCAATGGGCGTGGATAG
CGGTTTGACTCACGGGGATTTCCAAGTCTCCACCCCATTGACGTCAATGGGAGTTTGTTTTGGCACCAAA
ATCAACGGGACTTTCCAAAATGTCGTAACAACTCCGCCCCATTGACGCAAATGGGCGGTAGGCGTGTACG
GTGGGAGGTCTATATAAGCAGCGCGTTTTGCCTGTACTGGGTCTCTCTGGTTAGACCAGATCTGAGCCTG
GGAGCTCTCTGGCTAACTAGGGAACCCACTGCTTAAGCCTCAATAAAGCTTGCCTTGAGTGCTTCAAGTA
GTGTGTGCCCGTCTGTTGTGTGACTCTGGTAACTAGAGATCCCTCAGACCCTTTTAGTCAGTGTGGAAAA
TCTCTAGCAGTGGCGCCCGAACAGGGACTTGAAAGCGAAAGGGAAACCAGAGGAGCTCTCTCGACGCAGG
ACTCGGCTTGCTGAAGCGCGCACGGCAAGAGGCGAGGGGCGGCGACTGGTGAGTACGCCAAAAATTTTGA
CTAGCGGAGGCTAGAAGGAGAGAGATGGGTGCGAGAGCGTCAGTATTAAGCGGGGGAGAATTAGATCGCG
ATGGGAAAAAATTCGGTTAAGGCCAGGGGGAAAGAAAAAATATAAATTAAAACATATAGTATGGGCAAGC
AGGGAGCTAGAACGATTCGCAGTTAATCCTGGCCTGTTAGAAACATCAGAAGGCTGTAGACAAATACTGG
GACAGCTACAACCATCCCTTCAGACAGGATCAGAAGAACTTAGATCATTATATAATACAGTAGCAACCCT
CTATTGTGTGCATCAAAGGATAGAGATAAAAGACACCAAGGAAGCTTTAGACAAGATAGAGGAAGAGCAA
AACAAAAGTAAGACCACCGCACAGCAAGCGGCCGGCCGCGCTGATCTTCAGACCTGGAGGAGGAGATATG
AGGGACAATTGGAGAAGTGAATTATATAAATATAAAGTAGTAAAAATTGAACCATTAGGAGTAGCACCCA
CCAAGGCAAAGAGAAGAGTGGTGCAGAGAGAAAAAAGAGCAGTGGGAATAGGAGCTTTGTTCCTTGGGTT
CTTGGGAGCAGCAGGAAGCACTATGGGCGCAGCGTCAATGACGCTGACGGTACAGGCCAGACAATTATTG
TCTGGTATAGTGCAGCAGCAGAACAATTTGCTGAGGGCTATTGAGGCGCAACAGCATCTGTTGCAACTCA
CAGTCTGGGGCATCAAGCAGCTCCAGGCAAGAATCCTGGCTGTGGAAAGATACCTAAAGGATCAACAGCT
CCTGGGGATTTGGGGTTGCTCTGGAAAACTCATTTGCACCACTGCTGTGCCTTGGAATGCTAGTTGGAGT
AATAAATCTCTGGAACAGATTTGGAATCACACGACCTGGATGGAGTGGGACAGAGAAATTAACAATTACA
CAAGCTTAATACACTCCTTAATTGAAGAATCGCAAAACCAGCAAGAAAAGAATGAACAAGAATTATTGGA
ATTAGATAAATGGGCAAGTTTGTGGAATTGGTTTAACATAACAAATTGGCTGTGGTATATAAAATTATTC
ATAATGATAGTAGGAGGCTTGGTAGGTTTAAGAATAGTTTTTGCTGTACTTTCTATAGTGAATAGAGTTA
GGCAGGGATATTCACCATTATCGTTTCAGACCCACCTCCCAACCCCGAGGGGACCCGACAGGCCCGAAGG
AATAGAAGAAGAAGGTGGAGAGAGAGACAGAGACAGATCCATTCGATTAGTGAACGGATCGGCACTGCGT
GCGCCAATTCTGCAGACAAATGGCAGTATTCATCCACAATTTTAAAAGAAAAGGGGGGATTGGGGGGTAC
AGTGCAGGGGAAAGAATAGTAGACATAATAGCAACAGACATACAAACTAAAGAATTACAAAAACAAATTA
CAAAAATTCAAAATTTTCGGGTTTATTACAGGGACAGCAGAGATCCAGTTTGGTTAGTACCGGGCCCTAC
GCGTCCAAGGTCGGGCAGGAAGAGGGCCTATTTCCCATGATTCCTTCATATTTGCATATACGATACAAGG
CTGTTAGAGAGATAATTAGAATTAATTTGACTGTAAACACAAAGATATTAGTACAAAATACGTGACGTAG
AAAGTAATAATTTCTTGGGTAGTTTGCAGTTTTAAAATTATGTTTTAAAATGGACTATCATATGCTTACC
GTAACTTGAAAGTATTTCGATTTCTTGGCTTTATATATCTTGTGGAAAGGACGAAACACCGGAGTAAGCT
GCACATGGAAGTTTAAGAGCTATGCTGGAAACAGCATAGCAAGTTTAAATAAGGCTAGTCCGTTATCAAC
TTGAAAAAGTGGCACCGAGTCGGTGCTTTTTTTGGATCCAATTCTACCGGGTAGGGGAGGCGCTTTTCCC
AAGGCAGTCTGGAGCATGCGCTTTAGCAGCCCCGCTGGGCACTTGGCGCTACACAAGTGGCCTCTGGCCT
CGCACACATTCCACATCCACCGGTAGGCGCCAACCGGCTCCGTTCTTTGGTGGCCCCTTCGCGCCACCTT
CTACTCCTCCCCTAGTCAGGAAGTTCCCCCCCGCCCCGCAGCTCGCGTCGTGCAGGACGTGACAAATGGA
AGTAGCACGTCTCACTAGTCTCGTGCAGATGGACAGCACCGCTGAGCAATGGAAGCGGGTAGGCCTTTGG
GGCAGCGGCCAATAGCAGCTTTGCTCCTTCGCTTTCTGGGCTCAGAGGCTGGGAAGGGGTGGGTCCGGGG
GCGGGCTCAGGGGCGGGCTCAGGGGCGGGGCGGGCGCCCGAAGGTCCTCCGGAGGCCCGGCATTCTGCAC
GCTTCAAAAGCGCACGTCTGCCGCGCTGTTCTCCTCTTCCTCATCTCCGGGCCTTTCGACCTGCATCCAT
CTAGATCTCGAGCAGCTGAAGCTTACCATGACCGAGTACAAGCCCACGGTGCGCCTCGCCACCCGCGACG
ACGTCCCCAGGGCCGTACGCACCCTCGCCGCCGCGTTCGCCGACTACCCCGCCACGCGCCACACCGTCGA
TCCGGACCGCCACATCGAGCGGGTCACCGAGCTGCAAGAACTCTTCCTCACGCGCGTCGGGCTCGACATC
GGCAAGGTGTGGGTCGCGGACGACGGCGCCGCGGTGGCGGTCTGGACCACGCCGGAGAGCGTCGAAGCGG
GGGCGGTGTTCGCCGAGATCGGCCCGCGCATGGCCGAGTTGAGCGGTTCCCGGCTGGCCGCGCAGCAACA
GATGGAAGGCCTCCTGGCGCCGCACCGGCCCAAGGAGCCCGCGTGGTTCCTGGCCACCGTCGGCGTCTCG
CCCGACCACCAGGGCAAGGGTCTGGGCAGCGCCGTCGTGCTCCCCGGAGTGGAGGCGGCCGAGCGCGCCG
GGGTGCCCGCCTTCCTGGAGACCTCCGCGCCCCGCAACCTCCCCTTCTACGAGCGGCTCGGCTTCACCGT
CACCGCCGACGTCGAGGTGCCCGAAGGACCGCGCACCTGGTGCATGACCCGCAAGCCCGGTGCCGGCGGC
GGGTCCGGAGGAGAGGGCAGAGGAAGTCTCCTAACATGCGGTGACGTGGAGGAGAATCCTGGCCCAATGA
GCGAGCTGATTAAGGAGAACATGCACATGAAGCTGTACATGGAGGGCACCGTGGACAACCATCACTTCAA
GTGCACATCCGAGGGCGAAGGCAAGCCCTACGAGGGCACCCAGACCATGAGAATCAAGGTGGTCGAGGGC
GGCCCTCTCCCCTTCGCCTTCGACATCCTGGCTACTAGCTTCCTCTACGGCAGCAAGACCTTCATCAACC
ACACCCAGGGCATCCCCGACTTCTTCAAGCAGTCCTTCCCTGAGGGCTTCACATGGGAGAGAGTCACCAC
ATACGAGGACGGGGGCGTGCTGACCGCTACCCAGGACACCAGCCTCCAGGACGGCTGCCTCATCTACAAC
GTCAAGATCAGAGGGGTGAACTTCACATCCAACGGCCCTGTGATGCAGAAGAAAACACTCGGCTGGGAGG
CCTTCACCGAGACGCTGTACCCCGCTGACGGCGGCCTGGAAGGCAGAAACGACATGGCCCTGAAGCTCGT
GGGCGGGAGCCATCTGATCGCAAACATCAAGACCACATATAGATCCAAGAAACCCGCTAAGAACCTCAAG
ATGCCTGGCGTCTACTATGTGGACTACAGACTGGAAAGAATCAAGGAGGCCAACAACGAGACCTACGTCG
AGCAGCACGAGGTGGCAGTGGCCAGATACTGCGACCTCCCTAGCAAACTGGGGCACAAGCTTAATTGAGC
GGCCGCTCAACCTCTGGATTACAAAATTTGTGAAAGATTGACTGGTATTCTTAACTATGTTGCTCCTTTT
ACGCTATGTGGATACGCTGCTTTAATGCCTTTGTATCATGCTATTGCTTCCCGTATGGCTTTCATTTTCT
CCTCCTTGTATAAATCCTGGTTGCTGTCTCTTTATGAGGAGTTGTGGCCCGTTGTCAGGCAACGTGGCGT
GGTGTGCACTGTGTTTGCTGACGCAACCCCCACTGGTTGGGGCATTGCCACCACCTGTCAGCTCCTTTCC
GGGACTTTCGCTTTCCCCCTCCCTATTGCCACGGCGGAACTCATCGCCGCCTGCCTTGCCCGCTGCTGGA
CAGGGGCTCGGCTGTTGGGCACTGACAATTCCGTGGTGTTGTCGGGGAAATCATCGTCCTTTCCTTGGCT
GCTCGCCTGTGTTGCCACCTGGATTCTGCGCGGGACGTCCTTCTGCTACGTCCCTTCGGCCCTCAATCCA
GCGGACCTTCCTTCCCGCGGCCTGCTGCCGGCTCTGCGGCCTCTTCCGCGTCTACGCCTTCGCCCTCAGA
CGAGTCGGATCTCCCTTTGGGCCGCCTCCCCGCAGGTACCTTTAAGACCAATGACTTACAAGGCAGCTGT
AGATCTTAGCCACTTTTTAAAAGAAAAGGGGGGACTGGAAGGGCTAATTCACTCCCAAAGAAGTCAAGAT
CTGCTTTTTGCCTGTACTGGGTCTCTCTGGTTAGACCAGAGTCTCTCTGGTTAGACCAGATCTGAGCCTG
GGAGCTCTCTGGCTAACTAGGGAACCCACTGCTTAAGCCTCAATAAAGCTTGCCTTGAGTGCTTCAAGTA
GTGTGTGCCCGTCTGTTGTGTGACTCTGGTAACTAGAGATCCCTCAGACCCTTTTAGTCAGTGTGGAAAA
TCTCTAGCAGTTTAAACCCGCTGATCAGCCTCGACTGTGCCTTCTAGTTGCCAGCCATCTGTTGTTTGCC
CCTCCCCCGTGCCTTCCTTGACCCTGGAAGGTGCCACTCCCACTGTCCTTTCCTAATAAAATGAGGAAAT
TGCATCGCATTGTCTGAGTAGGTGTCATTCTATTCTGGGGGGTGGGGTGGGGCAGGACAGCAAGGGGGAG
GATTGGGAAGTCAATAGCAGGCATGCTGGGGATGCGGTGGGCTCTATGGGCGGCCGTTAATTAAGCTTTT
GTTCCCTTTAGTGAGGGTTAATTGCGCGCTTGGCGTAATCATGGTCATAGCTGTTTCCTGTGTGAAATTG
TTATCCGCTCACAATTCCACACAACATACGAGCCGGGAGCATAAAGTGTAAAGCCTGGGGTGCCTAATGA
GTGAGCTAACTCACATTAATTGCGTTGCGCTCACTGCCCGCTTTCCAGTCGGGAAACCTGTCGTGCCAGC
TGCATTAATGAATCGGCCAACGCGCGGGGAGAGGCGGTTTGCGTATTGGGCGCTCTTCCGCTTCCTCGCT
CACTGACTCGCTGCGCTCGGTCGTTCGGCTGCGGCGAGCGGTATCAGCTCACTCAAAGGCGGTAATACGG
TTATCCACAGAATCAGGGGATAACGCAGGAAAGAACATGTGAGCAAAAGGCCAGCAAAAGGCCAGGAACC
GTAAAAAGGCCGCGTTGCTGGCGTTTTTCCATAGGCTCCGCCCCCCTGACGAGCATCACAAAAATCGACG
CTCAAGTCAGAGGTGGCGAAACCCGACAGGACTATAAAGATACCAGGCGTTTCCCCCTGGAAGCTCCCTC
GTGCGCTCTCCTGTTCCGACCCTGCCGCTTACCGGATACCTGTCCGCCTTTCTCCCTTCGGGAAGCGTGG
CGCTTTCTCATAGCTCACGCTGTAGGTATCTCAGTTCGGTGTAGGTCGTTCGCTCCAAGCTGGGCTGTGT
GCACGAACCCCCCGTTCAGCCCGACCGCTGCGCCTTATCCGGTAACTATCGTCTTGAGTCCAACCCGGTA
AGACACGACTTATCGCCACTGGCAGCAGCCACTGGTAACAGGATTAGCAGAGCGAGGTATGTAGGCGGTG
CTACAGAGTTCTTGAAGTGGTGGCCTAACTACGGCTACACTAGAAGAACAGTATTTGGTATCTGCGCTCT
GCTGAAGCCAGTTACCTTCGGAAAAAGAGTTGGTAGCTCTTGATCCGGCAAACAAACCACCGCTGGTAGC
GGTGGTTTTTTTGTTTGCAAGCAGCAGATTACGCGCAGAAAAAAAGGATCTCAAGAAGATCCTTTGATCT
TTTCTACGGGGTCTGACGCTCAGTGGAACGAAAACTCACGTTAAGGGATTTTGGTCATGAGATTATCAAA
AAGGATCTTCACCTAGATCCTTTTAAATTAAAAATGAAGTTTTAAATCAATCTAAAGTATATATGAGTAA
ACTTGGTCTGACAGTTACCAATGCTTAATCAGTGAGGCACCTATCTCAGCGATCTGTCTATTTCGTTCAT
CCATAGTTGCCTGACTCCCCGTCGTGTAGATAACTACGATACGGGAGGGCTTACCATCTGGCCCCAGTGC
TGCAATGATACCGCGAGACCCACGCTCACCGGCTCCAGATTTATCAGCAATAAACCAGCCAGCCGGAAGG
GCCGAGCGCAGAAGTGGTCCTGCAACTTTATCCGCCTCCATCCAGTCTATTAATTGTTGCCGGGAAGCTA
GAGTAAGTAGTTCGCCAGTTAATAGTTTGCGCAACGTTGTTGCCATTGCTACAGGCATCGTGGTGTCACG
CTCGTCGTTTGGTATGGCTTCATTCAGCTCCGGTTCCCAACGATCAAGGCGAGTTACATGATCCCCCATG
TTGTGCAAAAAAGCGGTTAGCTCCTTCGGTCCTCCGATCGTTGTCAGAAGTAAGTTGGCCGCAGTGTTAT
CACTCATGGTTATGGCAGCACTGCATAATTCTCTTACTGTCATGCCATCCGTAAGATGCTTTTCTGTGAC
TGGTGAGTACTCAACCAAGTCATTCTGAGAATAGTGTATGCGGCGACCGAGTTGCTCTTGCCCGGCGTCA
ATACGGGATAATACCGCGCCACATAGCAGAACTTTAAAAGTGCTCATCATTGGAAAACGTTCTTCGGGGC
GAAAACTCTCAAGGATCTTACCGCTGTTGAGATCCAGTTCGATGTAACCCACTCGTGCACCCAACTGATC
TTCAGCATCTTTTACTTTCACCAGCGTTTCTGGGTGAGCAAAAACAGGAAGGCAAAATGCCGCAAAAAAG
GGAATAAGGGCGACACGGAAATGTTGAATACTCATACTCTTCCTTTTTCAATATTATTGAAGCATTTATC
AGGGTTATTGTCTCATGAGCGGATACATATTTGAATGTATTTAGAAAAATAAACAAATAGGGGTTCCGCG
CACATTTCCCCGAAAAGTGCCACCTAAATTGTAAGCGTTAATATTTTGTTAAAATTCGCGTTAAATTTTT
GTTAAATCAGCTCATTTTTTAACCAATAGGCCGAAATCGGCAAAATCCCTTATAAATCAAAAGAATAGAC
CGAGATAGGGT
[37 nt withheld, positions 8062-8098]
AAAGAACGTGGACTCCAACGTCAAAGG
[49 nt withheld, positions 8126-8174]
T
[91 nt withheld, positions 8176-8266]
G
[124 nt withheld, positions 8268-8391]
CCCATTCGCCATTCAGGCTGCGCAACTGTTGGGAAGGGCGATCGGTGCGGGCCTCTTCGCTATTACGCCA
GCTGGCGAAAGGGGGATGTGCTGCAAGGCGATTAAGTTGGGTAACGCCAGGGTTTTCCCAGTCACGACGT
TGTAAAACGACGGCCAGTGAGCGCGCGTAATACGACTCACTATAGGGCGAATTGACTAGTACATAACTTA
CGGTAAATGGCCCGCCTGGCTGACCGCCCAACGACCCCCGCCCATTGAC
Features (pLannotate 1.2.2; 28 found; start..end, strand, type, name):
    242..441     +  promoter       CMV promoter: human cytomegalovirus (CMV) immediate early promoter
    459..639     +  LTR            5' LTR (truncated): truncated 5' long terminal repeat (LTR) from HIV-1
    686..811     +  misc_feature   HIV-1 Ψ: packaging signal of human immunodeficiency virus type 1
    795..1133    +  CDS            HIV-1 gag (fragment): gag protein from human immunodeficiency virus 1; gag
   1310..1543    +  misc_feature   RRE: The Rev response element (RRE) of HIV-1 allows for Rev-dependent mRNA export from the nucleus to the cytoplasm.
   1920..2020    +  CDS            Rev (fragment): human immunodeficiency virus 1 (HIV-1) Rev protein; rev; enhances nuclear export of unspliced and incompletely spliced viral mRNAs
   2070..2187    +  misc_feature   cPPT/CTS: central polypurine tract and central termination sequence of HIV-1
   2262..2502    +  promoter       U6 promoter: RNA polymerase III promoter for human U6 snRNA
   2549..2616    +  misc_RNA       tracrRNA (fragment): trans-activating CRISPR RNA for the Streptococcus pyogenes CRISPR/Cas9 system
   2639..3138    +  promoter       PGK promoter: mouse phosphoglycerate kinase 1 promoter
   3178..3774    +  CDS            PuroR (fragment): puromycin N-acetyltransferase; pac from Streptomyces; confers resistance to puromycin
   3847..4545    +  CDS            TagBFP: TagBFP is a basic (constitutively fluorescent) blue fluorescent protein published in 2008, derived from Entacmaea quadricolor. It is reported to be a very rapidly-maturing monomer with very low acid sensitivity.
   4557..5143    +  misc_feature   WPRE: woodchuck hepatitis virus posttranscriptional regulatory element
   5137..5283    +  CDS            nef (fragment): NEF_HV1LA - Experimental evidence at protein level: Swiss-Prot protein existence level 1. Extracellular Nef protein targets CD4(+) T-lymphocytes for apoptosis by interacting with CXCR4 surface receptors. From Human immunodeficiency virus type 1 group M subtype B (isolate Lai) (HIV-1).
   5291..5469    +  LTR            5' LTR (truncated): truncated 5' long terminal repeat (LTR) from HIV-1
   5495..5606    +  polyA_signal   bGH poly(A) signal: bovine growth hormone polyadenylation signal
   5745..5763    -  promoter       T3 promoter: promoter for bacteriophage T3 RNA polymerase
   5808..5824    -  protein_bind   lac operator: The lac repressor binds to the lac operator to inhibit transcription in E. coli. This inhibition can be relieved by adding lactose or isopropyl-β-D-thiogalactopyranoside (IPTG). lac repressor encoded by lacI
   5832..5862    -  promoter       lac promoter: promoter for the E. coli lac operon
   5877..5898    -  protein_bind   CAP binding site: CAP binding activates transcription in the presence of cAMP. E. coli catabolite activator protein
   5911..6003    -  CDS            lacI (fragment): lac repressor; lacI; The lac repressor binds to the lac operator to inhibit transcription in E. coli. This inhibition can be relieved by adding lactose or isopropyl-β-D-thiogalactopyranoside (IPTG).
   6186..6774    -  rep_origin     ori: high-copy-number ColE1/pMB1/pBR322/pUC origin of replication
   6945..7805    -  CDS            AmpR: β-lactamase; bla; confers resistance to ampicillin, carbenicillin, and related antibiotics
   7806..7910    -  promoter       AmpR promoter: bla
   7963..8391    -  rep_origin     f1 ori (sequence partly withheld): f1 bacteriophage origin of replication; arrow indicates direction of (+) strand synthesis
   8396..8551    -  CDS            lacZα (fragment): LacZα fragment of β-galactosidase; lacZ fragment
   8559..8577    +  promoter       T7 promoter: promoter for bacteriophage T7 RNA polymerase
   8591..241     +  enhancer       CMV enhancer (across the origin): human cytomegalovirus immediate early enhancer
