[The description below was written by a language model from this plasmid's Addgene catalogue record and pLannotate feature annotations shown in this document.]
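Description:
pKLV2-U6gRNA5(LIN28A_5-4)-PGKpuroBFP-W is an 8,650 bp HIV-1-based lentiviral CRISPR guide vector that expresses a single guide RNA against human LIN28A together with a puromycin resistance and blue fluorescent marker cassette. It derives from the pKLV2-U6gRNA5(BbsI)-PGKpuroBFP-W backbone, into which the guide spacer was inserted between two BbsI sites that were destroyed during cloning. In bacteria it is maintained through a high-copy ColE1/pUC-type origin with ampicillin selection (AmpR). An f1 origin and remnants of a lac/lacZα cloning region with T3 and T7 promoters are also present in the backbone.

The viral genome is transcribed from a CMV enhancer/promoter fused to a truncated 5' LTR, an arrangement that typically makes genomic RNA production Tat-independent. It is followed by the Ψ packaging signal with a gag fragment, the RRE for Rev-dependent nuclear export, and the cPPT/CTS. Downstream, the human U6 Pol III promoter drives the LIN28A spacer joined to a Streptococcus pyogenes tracrRNA-derived scaffold. A mouse PGK promoter then drives the puromycin N-acetyltransferase and TagBFP coding sequences as a single cassette; the element linking the two is not annotated in the feature table. A WPRE enhances transcript expression, and the cassette ends in a truncated 3' LTR followed by a bGH polyadenylation signal.

No Cas9 is annotated, so the nuclease must be supplied separately, for example by Cas9-expressing target cells. Transduced cells can be selected with puromycin or tracked and sorted by BFP. The associated publication used CRISPR perturbations with time-series single-cell RNA-seq to infer gene regulatory networks.
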