Addgene plasmid #211969: pKLV2-U6gRNA5(LIN28A_5-4)-PGKpuroBFP-W
Purpose: Express gRNA against LIN28A with puro and BFP
Depositing lab: Kosuke Yusa. Depositing organization: Kyoto University, Institute for Life and Medical Sciences. Publication: RENGE infers gene regulatory networks using time-series single-cell RNA-seq data with CRISPR perturbations. Ishikawa M, Sugino S, Masuda Y, Tarumoto Y, Seto Y, Taniyama N, Wagai F, Yamauchi Y, Kojima Y, Kiryu H, Yusa K, Eiraku M, Mochizuki A. Commun Biol. 2023 Dec 28;6(1):1290. doi: 10.1038/s42003-023-05594-4. PubMed 38155269.
Backbone
  Vector backbone: pKLV2-U6gRNA5(BbsI)-PGKpuroBFP-W
  Backbone size w/o insert (bp): 8630
  Total vector size (bp): 8650
  Vector type: Mammalian Expression, Lentiviral, CRISPR
  Selectable markers: Puromycin
Growth in bacteria
  Bacterial resistance: Ampicillin, 100 μg/mL
  Growth temperature: 37°C
  Growth strain: NEB Stable
  Copy number: High Copy
Gene/Insert
  Gene/Insert name: sgRNA targeting LIN28A
  gRNA/shRNA sequence: GAGTAAGCTGCACATGGAA
  Species: H. sapiens (human)
  GenBank ID: NM_024674.6
  Entrez Gene: LIN28A (a.k.a. CSDD1, LIN-28, LIN28, ZCCHC1, lin-28A)
  Promoter: Human U6 promoter
  Cloning method: Restriction Enzyme; 5′ cloning site BbsI (destroyed during cloning); 3′ cloning site BbsI (destroyed during cloning)
  Sequencing primers: 5′ AGATAATTAGAATTAATTTGACTG
Terms and licenses: Academic/Nonprofit Terms; Industry Terms: Not Available to Industry
How to cite: pKLV2-U6gRNA5(LIN28A_5-4)-PGKpuroBFP-W was a gift from Kosuke Yusa (Addgene plasmid # 211969 ; http://n2t.net/addgene:211969 ; RRID:Addgene_211969)
